>Addgene plasmid #202165 | pL0_EF-OEE3 | addgene full sequence | sequence record 405676 | Addgene NGS Result
GGCCTGAAGCCACACAGTGATATTGATTTGCTGGTTACGGTGACCGTAAGGCTTGATGAAACAACGCGGC
GAGCTTTGATCAACGACCTTTTGGAAACTTCGGCTTCCCCTGGAGAGAGTGAGATTCTCCGCGCTGTAGA
AGTCACCATTGTTGTGCACGACGACATCATTCCGTGGCGTTATCCAGCTAAGCGCGAACTGCAATTTGGA
GAATGGCAGCGCAATGACATTCTTGCTGGTATCTTCGAGCCAGCCACGATCGACATTGATCTGGCTATCT
TGCTGACAAAAGCAAGAGAACATAGCGTTGCCTTGGTAGGTCCAGCGGCGGAGGAACTCTTTGATCCGGT
TCCTGAACAGGATCTATTTGAGGCGCTAAATGAAACCTTAACGCTATGGAACTCGCCGCCCGACTGGGCT
GGCGATGAGCGAAATGTAGTGCTTACGTTGTCCCGCATTTGGTACAGCGCAGTAACCGGCAAAATCGCGC
CGAAGGATGTCGCTGCCGACTGGGCAATGGAGCGCCTGCCGGCCCAGTATCAGCCCGTCATACTTGAAGC
TAGACAGGCTTATCTTGGACAAGAAGAAGATCGCTTGGCCTCGCGCGCAGATCAGTTGGAAGAATTTGTC
CACTACGTGAAAGGCGAGATCACCAAGGTAGTCGGCAAATAATAATCACCTAGAATGCATGACCAAAATC
CCTTAACGTGAGTTTTCGTTCCACTGAGCGTCAGACCCCGTAGAAAAGATCAAAGGATCTTCTTGAGATC
CTTTTTTTCTGCGCGTAATCTGCTGCTTGCAAACAAAAAAACCACCGCTACCAGCGGTGGTTTGTTTGCC
GGATCAAGAGCTACCAACTCTTTTTCCGAAGGTAACTGGCTTCAGCAGAGCGCAGATACCAAATACTGTT
CTTCTAGTGTAGCCGTAGTTAGGCCACCACTTCAAGAACTCTGTAGCACCGCCTACATACCTCGCTCTGC
TAATCCTGTTACCAGTGGCTGCTGCCAGTGGCGATAAGTCGTGTCTTACCGGGTTGGACTCAAGACGATA
GTTACCGGATAAGGCGCAGCGGTCGGGCTGAACGGGGGGTTCGTGCACACAGCCCAGCTTGGAGCGAACG
ACCTACACCGAACTGAGATACCTACAGCGTGAGCTATGAGAAAGCGCCACGCTTCCCGAAGGGAGAAAGG
CGGACAGGTATCCGGTAAGCGGCAGGGTCGGAACAGGAGAGCGCACGAGGGAGCTTCCAGGGGGAAACGC
CTGGTATCTTTATAGTCCTGTCGGGTTTCGCCACCTCTGACTTGAGCGTCGATTTTTGTGATGCTCGTCA
GGGGGGCGGAGCCTATGGAAAAACGCCAGCAACGCGGCCTTTTTACGGTTCCTGGCCTTTTGCTGGCCTT
TTGCTCACATGTTCTTTCCTGCGTTATCCCCTGATTCTGTGGGTGGAAGGGCTCGGAGTTGTGGTAATCT
ATGTATCCTGGTGGTCTCGAGCGACCGCCGACATCAGTATTAACGCCAAGCGTTTTTTCGACAAGCTGAG
ATTTCGGGCCAAAATCTTCGACTGGTTCATCCTTAGATCATTGACAGTAGGAGAAACATGGGCGAGGCTC
CTTCTCCAAATCGACTCAAACCTTGAGGGCACATGCCCATTCAAATTGCTATTCAAGGCAAAGCTTGGAG
GGCCCAGGGGTTTCTATTTGGTAGAGATCTGTCGTCAACCCGGCGTACTATTCATGCTGGCATTCAAATC
TTGCTGACATGAAGCATCGTCCACTAATCCAATGCCTACCGTTCCAACGAATGCCTAGATTTTCAATAAT
TTCATCCACATCGAAGCCTATTTCTACAAAGACGGCCCAGACCCATTAAACTCTTTCAAACTGACTTTCA
ATTTATGTCAATACTAGTCCAGGAGTCAGATGCAAATCAAGCTGAGACCTGAGACGAGACGAGACAGCCT
GAGAATGGATGCGAGTAATGAGCTCGGCACAAAATCACCACTCGATACAGGCAGCCCATCAGTCCGGGAC
GGCGTCAGCGGGAGAGCCGTTGTAAGGCGGCAGACTTTGCTCATGTTACCGATGCTATTCGGAAGAACGG
CAACTAAGCTGCCGGGTTTGAAACACGGATGATCTCGCGGAGGGTAGCATGTTGATTGTAACGATGACAG
AGCGTTGCTGCCTGTGATCACCGCTCCTCTAGAGTCGACTTGCAGGCATGCAAGCTTAGCAAGCGAACCG
GAATTGCCAGCTGGGGCGCCCTCTGGTAAGGTTGGGAAGCCCTGCAAAGTAAACTGGATGGCTTTCTTGC
CGCCAAGGATCTGATGGCGCAGGGGATCAATATCTGATCAAGAGACAGGATGAGGATCGTTTCGCATGAG
GGAAGCGGTGATCGCCGAAGTATCGACTCAACTATCAGAGGTAGTTGGCGTCATCGAGCGCCATCTCGAA
CCGACGTTGCTGGCCGTACATTTGTACGGCTCCGCAGTGGATGGC
Features (pLannotate 1.2.2; 4 found; start..end, strand, type, name):
    763..1351    +  rep_origin     ori: high-copy-number ColE1/pMB1/pBR322/pUC origin of replication
   2195..2227    +  misc_feature   MCS (fragment): pUC18/19 multiple cloning site
   2228..2344    +  CDS            tnpA (fragment): TN5P_ECOLX - Also known as tnp. Experimental evidence at protein level: Swiss-Prot protein existence level 1. Mediates transposition of transposon Tn5 by a 'cut and paste' mechanism. First, the monomeric transposase binds the 19 bp inverted DNA repeats flanking the transposon. Then, dimerization of the DNA- bound transposase creates a synaptic DNA complex. After nicking of the first DNA strand, excision of the transposon proceeds through a series of intermediates. The transposase then mediates the insertion of the transposon at a new site by strand transfer. The activity of the wild- type tran
   2376..669     +  CDS            aadA (across the origin): S3AD_ECOLX - Experimental evidence at protein level: Swiss-Prot protein existence level 1. Mediates bacterial resistance to the antibiotics streptomycin and spectinomycin. From Escherichia coli.
