[The description below was written by a language model from this plasmid's Addgene catalogue record and pLannotate feature annotations shown in this document.]
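Description:
pL0_EF-OEE3 is a small (about 2.5 kb) Level 0 part plasmid from the universal Loop assembly system, a synthetic-biology toolkit for hierarchical, cross-kingdom DNA construction. It is built on the pL0R backbone and propagated in E. coli as a high-copy plasmid through a ColE1/pUC-type origin of replication. Selection is with spectinomycin, conferred by the aadA aminoglycoside adenylyltransferase gene, which in the sequenced record spans the numbering origin of the circular map.

The payload is a 443 bp terminator sequence from the diatom Phaeodactylum tricornutum, described as the OEE3 terminator from gene 54499, carried without mutations and introduced into the backbone by Gibson cloning. The part is flanked by the "E" and "F" overhangs of the assembly syntax, the position assigned to 3' terminator elements. When the part is released by a type IIS restriction enzyme, it can therefore be ligated in a defined order downstream of promoter and coding-sequence parts to form a Level 1 transcription unit.

The automated feature table does not annotate the terminator itself. It picks up only the origin, aadA, a short fragment of the pUC18/19 multiple cloning site and a short fragment with similarity to the Tn5 transposase gene. The last two are most likely backbone remnants rather than functional elements. As a basic part, the plasmid has no promoter-driven expression cassette of its own. It serves as a reusable terminator module, most naturally for building expression constructs intended for diatoms.
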