Addgene plasmid #202165: pL0_EF-OEE3
Purpose: Level 0 plasmid containing a terminator sequence from gene 54499 from Phaeodactylum tricornutum with EF overhangs used to build a level 1 construct.
Depositing lab: Christopher Dupont. Depositing organization: J. Craig Venter Institute (JCVI). Publication: Universal loop assembly: open, efficient and cross-kingdom DNA fabrication. Pollak B, Matute T, Nunez I, Cerda A, Lopez C, Vargas V, Kan A, Bielinski V, von Dassow P, Dupont CL, Federici F. Synth Biol (Oxf). 2020;5(1):ysaa001. doi: 10.1093/synbio/ysaa001. Epub 2020 Feb 5. PubMed 32161816.
Backbone
  Vector backbone: pL0R
  Vector type: Synthetic Biology
Growth in bacteria
  Bacterial resistance: Spectinomycin, 50 μg/mL
  Growth temperature: 37°C
  Growth strain: DH5alpha
  Copy number: High Copy
Gene/Insert
  Gene/Insert name: OEE3 terminator
  Species: Phaeodactylum tricornutum
  Insert size (bp): 443
  Mutation: None
  Cloning method: Gibson Cloning
How to cite: pL0_EF-OEE3 was a gift from Christopher Dupont (Addgene plasmid # 202165 ; http://n2t.net/addgene:202165 ; RRID:Addgene_202165)
